Addgene plasmid #42165: pNH082
Depositing lab: Colin Dolphin. Depositing organization: King's College London. Publication: A simplified counter-selection recombineering protocol for creating fluorescent protein reporter constructs directly from C. elegans fosmid genomic clones. Hirani N, Westenberg M, Gami MS, Davis P, Hope IA, Dolphin CT. BMC Biotechnol. 2013 Jan 3;13(1):1. 10.1186/1472-6750-13-1 PubMed 23281894.
Backbone
  Vector backbone: pGOv5
  Backbone size w/o insert (bp): 2131
  Total vector size (bp): 2997
  Vector type: Worm Expression
Growth in bacteria
  Bacterial resistance: Ampicillin, 100 μg/mL
  Growth temperature: 37°C
  Growth strain: DH5alpha
  Copy number: High Copy
Gene/Insert
  Gene/Insert name: mTFP1
  Species: C. elegans (nematode), Synthetic
  Insert size (bp): 866
Terms and licenses: Academic/Nonprofit Terms; Industry Terms: Not Available to Industry
How to cite: pNH082 was a gift from Colin Dolphin (Addgene plasmid # 42165 ; http://n2t.net/addgene:42165 ; RRID:Addgene_42165)
