[The description below was written by a language model from this plasmid's Addgene catalogue record and pLannotate feature annotations shown in this document.]
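Description:
pNH082 is a small (about 3 kb) high-copy E. coli plasmid built on the pGOv5 backbone and catalogued as a worm expression vector. It carries the coding sequence for mTFP1, a constitutively fluorescent cyan/teal protein originally derived from Clavularia sp. The insert is listed as 866 bp and as synthetic/C. elegans. This suggests a version tailored for use in the nematode, although the record does not spell out what modifications were made. Propagation relies on a ColE1/pUC-type origin of replication, and selection is by ampicillin resistance from a β-lactamase gene under its own bla promoter. The remaining annotated elements are backbone remnants typical of pUC-derived cloning vectors: a short fragment of the f1 phage origin, and a lac promoter with its CAP binding site and a lacI fragment. These lac elements lie downstream of the mTFP1 coding sequence and on the opposite strand.

No C. elegans promoter, 3' UTR or other eukaryotic regulatory element is annotated around the mTFP1 sequence. The plasmid therefore appears to be a source of the fluorescent protein cassette rather than a self-contained expression construct. That reading fits the associated publication, which describes a simplified counter-selection recombineering approach for building fluorescent protein reporter constructs directly from C. elegans fosmid genomic clones. In such a workflow, the reporter sequence is presumably taken from a plasmid like this one and recombined into a gene of interest within a fosmid, so that expression is driven by the native genomic context. The record does not detail the exact way pNH082 is used in that procedure.
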