Features (pLannotate 1.2.2; 8 found; start..end, strand, type, name):
    183..771     -  rep_origin     ori: high-copy-number ColE1/pMB1/pBR322/pUC origin of replication
    856..1716    -  CDS            AmpR: β-lactamase; bla; confers resistance to ampicillin, carbenicillin, and related antibiotics
   1717..1821    -  promoter       AmpR promoter: bla
   1848..1921    +  rep_origin     f1 ori (fragment) (sequence withheld): f1 bacteriophage origin of replication; arrow indicates direction of (+) strand synthesis
   1967..2767    +  CDS            mTFP1: mTFP1 is a basic (constitutively fluorescent) cyan fluorescent protein published in 2006, derived from Clavularia sp.. It has low acid sensitivity.
   2826..2856    -  promoter       lac promoter: promoter for the E. coli lac operon
   2871..2892    -  protein_bind   CAP binding site: CAP binding activates transcription in the presence of cAMP. E. coli catabolite activator protein
   2905..2997    -  CDS            lacI (fragment): lac repressor; lacI; The lac repressor binds to the lac operator to inhibit transcription in E. coli. This inhibition can be relieved by adding lactose or isopropyl-β-D-thiogalactopyranoside (IPTG).
>Addgene plasmid #42165 | pNH082 | depositor full sequence | sequence record 57006 | pNH082 sequence 2997 bps
TCTTCCGCTTCCTCGCTCACTGACTCGCTGCGCTCGGTCGTTCGGCTGCGGCGAGCGGTATCAGCTCACT
CAAAGGCGGTAATACGGTTATCCACAGAATCAGGGGATAACGCAGGAAAGAACATGTGAGCAAAAGGCCA
GCAAAAGGCCAGGAACCGTAAAAAGGCCGCGTTGCTGGCGTTTTTCCATAGGCTCCGCCCCCCTGACGAG
CATCACAAAAATCGACGCTCAAGTCAGAGGTGGCGAAACCCGACAGGACTATAAAGATACCAGGCGTTTC
CCCCTGGAAGCTCCCTCGTGCGCTCTCCTGTTCCGACCCTGCCGCTTACCGGATACCTGTCCGCCTTTCT
CCCTTCGGGAAGCGTGGCGCTTTCTCATAGCTCACGCTGTAGGTATCTCAGTTCGGTGTAGGTCGTTCGC
TCCAAGCTGGGCTGTGTGCACGAACCCCCCGTTCAGCCCGACCGCTGCGCCTTATCCGGTAACTATCGTC
TTGAGTCCAACCCGGTAAGACACGACTTATCGCCACTGGCAGCAGCCACTGGTAACAGGATTAGCAGAGC
GAGGTATGTAGGCGGTGCTACAGAGTTCTTGAAGTGGTGGCCTAACTACGGCTACACTAGAAGGACAGTA
TTTGGTATCTGCGCTCTGCTGAAGCCAGTTACCTTCGGAAAAAGAGTTGGTAGCTCTTGATCCGGCAAAC
AAACCACCGCTGGTAGCGGTGGTTTTTTTGTTTGCAAGCAGCAGATTACGCGCAGAAAAAAAGGATCTCA
AGAAGATCCTTTGATCTTTTCTACGGGGTCTGACGCTCAGTGGAACGAAAACTCACGTTAAGGGATTTTG
GTCATGAATTAATTCTTACCAATGCTTAATCAGTGAGGCACCTATCTCAGCGATCTGTCTATTTCGTTCA
TCCATAGTTGCCTGACTCCCCGTCGTGTAGATAACTACGATACGGGAGGGCTTACCATCTGGCCCCAGTG
CTGCAATGATACCGCGAGACCCACGCTCACCGGCTCCAGATTTATCAGCAATAAACCAGCCAGCCGGAAG
GGCCGAGCGCAGAAGTGGTCCTGCAACTTTATCCGCCTCCATCCAGTCTATTAATTGTTGCCGGGAAGCT
AGAGTAAGTAGTTCGCCAGTTAATAGTTTGCGCAACGTTGTTGCCATTGCTACAGGCATCGTGGTGTCAC
GCTCGTCGTTTGGTATGGCTTCATTCAGCTCCGGTTCCCAACGATCAAGGCGAGTTACATGATCCCCCAT
GTTGTGCAAAAAAGCGGTTAGCTCCTTCGGTCCTCCGATCGTTGTCAGAAGTAAGTTGGCCGCAGTGTTA
TCACTCATGGTTATGGCAGCACTGCATAATTCTCTTACTGTCATGCCATCCGTAAGATGCTTTTCTGTGA
CTGGTGAGTACTCAACCAAGTCATTCTGAGAATAGTGTATGCGGCGACCGAGTTGCTCTTGCCCGGCGTC
AATACGGGATAATACCGCGCCACATAGCAGAACTTTAAAAGTGCTCATCATTGGAAAACGTTCTTCGGGG
CGAAAACTCTCAAGGATCTTACCGCTGTTGAGATCCAGTTCGATGTAACCCACTCGTGCACCCAACTGAT
CTTCAGCATCTTTTACTTTCACCAGCGTTTCTGGGTGAGCAAAAACAGGAAGGCAAAATGCCGCAAAAAA
GGGAATAAGGGCGACACGGAAATGTTGAATACTCATACTCTTCCTTTTTCAATATTATTGAAGCATTTAT
CAGGGTTATTGTCTCATGAGCGGATACATATTTGAATGTATTTAGAAAAATAAACAAATAGGGGTTCCGC
GCACATTTCCCCGAAAAGTGCCACCTG
[74 nt withheld, positions 1848-1921]
CCCTCAGCGCGGCCGCTAGCGGATCCTTAAAAAACCATGGCCGCCTCAAAAGGAGAAGAAACGACAATGG
GTGTTATCAAGCCAGACATGAAGATCAAGCTTAAAATGGAGGGTAATGTTAATGGTCACGCCTTCGTCAT
TGAGGGAGAGGGTGAAGGAAAGCCATACGATGGAACTAATACTATTAACTTGGAAGTGAAGGAGGGTGCC
CCACTTCCATTCTCTTATGATGTAAGTTTAAACAGATCCATACTAACTAACTTGTTCTGACATAATTTTC
AGATCCTTACTACAGCCTTCGCATATGGAAATCGAGCATTCACAAAATACCCAGACGACATTCCAAATTA
CTTCAAGCAGTCATTTCCAGAGGGATATTCTTGGGAGAGAACAATGACATTCGAGGACAAGGGTATAGTT
AAAGTGAAATCTGATATTAGTATGGAAGAAGATTCATTCATCTATGAGATACACCTGAAGGGCGAGAACT
TTCCTCCGAATGGACCAGTGATGCAGAAAAAGACAACAGGATGGGACGCAAGTACTGAACGTATGTATGT
CAGAGATGGAGTTTTGAAAGGTGACGTAAGTTTAATTAAGTTGATACTAACTAACAAAGATCTGATTAAT
TTTCAGGTGAAGCATAAACTGTTGTTGGAAGGAGGTGGACATCATCGAGTGGACTTTAAGACAATCTACA
GAGCTAAGAAAGCTGTGAAATTGCCAGACTATCACTTTGTGGATCACCGAATTGAAATTTTGAACCATGA
TAAAGATTACAATAAAGTGACTGTGTATGAGTCAGCAGTAGCTAGAAACTCAACTGATGGTATGGACGAG
CTCTACGTAAGCGCTTAATAGGTACCGCGGCCGCGCTGAGGGGCTGGCCGCTCACAATTCCACACAACAT
ACGAGCCGGAAGCATAAAGTGTAAAGCCTGGGGTGCCTAATGAGTGAGCTAACTCACATTAATTGCGTTG
CGCTCACTGCCCGCTTTCCAGTCGGGAAACCTGTCGTGCCAGCTGCATTAATGAATCGGCCAACGCGCGG
GGAGAGGCGGTTTGCGTATTGGGCGC
