>Addgene plasmid #42165 | pNH082 | addgene partial sequence | sequence record 58085 | Amp-R 5'-ATAATACCGCGCCACATAGC-3'
AACGTTCTTCGGGGCGAAAACTCTCAAGGATCTTACCGCTGTTGAGATCCAGTTCGATGTAACCCACTCG
TGCACCCAACTGATCTTCAGCATCTTTTACTTTCACCAGCGTTTCTGGGTGAGCAAAAACAGGAAGGCAA
AATGCCGCAAAAAAGGGAATAAGGGCGACACGGAAATGTTGAATACTCATACTCTTCCTTTTTCAATATT
ATTGAAGCATTTATCAGGGTTATTGTCTCATGAGCGGATACATATTTGAATGTATTTAGAAAAATAAACA
AATAGGGGTTCCGCGCACATTTCCCCGAAAAGTGCCACCTG
[74 nt withheld, positions 322-395]
CCCTCAGCGCGGCCGCTAGCGGATCCTTAAAAAACCATGGCCGCCTCAAAAGGAGAAGAAACGACAATGG
GTGTTATCAAGCCAGACATGAAGATCAAGCTTAAAATGGAGGGTAATGTTAATGGTCACGCCTTCGTCAT
TGAGGGAGAGGGTGAAGGAAAGCCATACGATGGAACTAATACTATTAACTTGGAAGTGAAGGAGGGTGCC
CCACTTCCATTCTCTTATGATGTAAGTTTAAACAGATCCATACTAACTAACTTGTTCTGACATAATTTTC
AGATCCTTACTACAGCCTTCGCATATGGAAATCGAGCATTCACAAAATACCCAGACGACATTCCAAATTA
CTTCAAGCAGTCATTTCCAGAGGGATATTCTTGGGAGAGAACAATGACATTCGAGGACAAGGGTATAGTT
AAAGTGAAATCTGATATTAGTATGGAAGAAGATTCATTCATCTATGAGATACACCTGAAGGGCGAGAACT
TTCCTCCGAATGGACCA
