>Addgene plasmid #42165 | pNH082 | addgene partial sequence | sequence record 58119 | lac_promoter
CCCTCAGCGCGGCCGCGGTACCTATTAAGCGCTTACGTAGAGCTCGTCCATACCATCAGTTGAGTTTCTA
GCTACTGCTGACTCATACACAGTCACTTTATTGTAATCTTTATCATGGTTCAAAATTTCAATTCGGTGAT
CCACAAAGTGATAGTCTGGCAATTTCACAGCTTTCTTAGCTCTGTAGATTGTCTTAAAGTCCACTCGATG
ATGTCCACCTCCTTCCAACAACAGTTTATGCTTCACCTGAAAATTAATCAGATCTTTGTTAGTTAGTATC
AACTTAATTAAACTTACGTCACCTTTCAAAACTCCATCTCTGACATACATACGTTCAGTACTTGCGTCCC
ATCCTGTTGTCTTTTTCTGCATCACTGGTCCATTCGGAGGAAAGTTCTCGCCCTTCAGGTGTATCTCATA
GATGAATGAATCTTCTTCCATACTAATATCAGATTTCACTTTAACTATACCCTTGTCCTCGAATGTCATT
GTTCTCTCCCAAGAATATCCCTCTGGAAATGACTGCTTGAAGTAATTTGGAATGTCGTCTGGGTATTTTG
TGAATGCTCGATTTCCATATGCGAAGGCTGTAGTAAGGATCTGAAAATTATGTCAGAACAAGTTAGTTAG
TATGGATCTGTTTAAACTTACATCATAAGAGAATGGAAGTGGGGCACCCTCCTTCACTTCCAAGTTAATA
GTATTAGTTCCATCGTATGGCTTTCCTTCACCCTCTCCCTCAATGACGAAGGCGTGACCATTAACATTAC
CCTCCATTTTAAGCTT
